Addgene plasmid #30135: pENTR APP shRNA 2
Depositing lab: Dennis Selkoe & Tracy Young-Pearse. Depositing organization: Brigham and Women's Hospital. Publication: A critical function for beta-amyloid precursor protein in neuronal migration revealed by in utero RNA interference. Young-Pearse TL, Bai J, Chang R, Zheng JB, LoTurco JJ, Selkoe DJ. J Neurosci. 2007 Dec 26. 27(52):14459-69. 10.1523/JNEUROSCI.4701-07.2007 PubMed 18160654.
Backbone
  Vector backbone: pENTR
  Backbone manufacturer: Invitrogen
  Backbone size w/o insert (bp): 2700
  Vector type: Mammalian Expression
Growth in bacteria
  Bacterial resistance: Kanamycin, 50 μg/mL
  Growth temperature: 37°C
  Growth strain: DH5alpha
  Copy number: High Copy
Gene/Insert
  Gene/Insert name: APP shRNA 2 (alt name: APP shRNA active)
  Insert size (bp): 50
  Cloning method: Restriction Enzyme
  Sequencing primers: 5′ n/a
Terms and licenses: Academic/Nonprofit Terms; Industry Terms: Not Available to Industry
Depositor comments: gcactaacttgcacgactatg
How to cite: pENTR APP shRNA 2 was a gift from Dennis Selkoe & Tracy Young-Pearse (Addgene plasmid # 30135 ; http://n2t.net/addgene:30135 ; RRID:Addgene_30135)
