[The description below was written by a language model from this plasmid's Addgene catalogue record.]
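Description:
pENTR APP shRNA 2 is a small hairpin RNA expression plasmid built on the commercial pENTR backbone (about 2.7 kb without insert), which is catalogued here as a mammalian expression vector. It is maintained in standard E. coli cloning strains as a high-copy plasmid under kanamycin selection. pENTR vectors are Gateway entry clones, in which the cloned segment is normally flanked by attL recombination sites so that it can be moved into destination vectors by LR recombination. However, no feature table accompanies this record, so the presence and layout of those sites in this particular plasmid cannot be confirmed from the information given.

The payload is a roughly 50 bp insert, introduced by restriction enzyme cloning, that encodes a short hairpin RNA directed against the beta-amyloid precursor protein (APP). Its alternative name, "APP shRNA active", marks it as a functional knockdown hairpin, and the number in its name implies it belongs to a set of APP-targeting constructs. The depositor comment contains a short sequence that is presumably the targeting sequence, although the record does not label it as such. The promoter that drives the hairpin is not stated. shRNA cassettes of this kind are usually transcribed from an RNA polymerase III promoter such as U6 or H1, but that should not be assumed here. The species of the APP transcript being targeted is also not recorded.

According to the associated publication, the construct was used for in utero RNA interference, depleting APP in the developing brain to examine the protein's role in neuronal migration. It is therefore suited to loss-of-function studies of APP in transfected or electroporated mammalian cells.
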