>Addgene plasmid #30135 | pENTR APP shRNA 2 | addgene partial sequence | sequence record 35900 | M13pUC-fwd 5'-CCCAGTCACGACGTTGTAAAACG-3'
GGCCCAATAATGATTTTATTTTGACTGATAGTGACCTGTTCGTTGCAACAAATTGATGAGCAATGCTTTT
TTATAATGCCAACTTTGTACAAAAAAGCAGGCTTTAAAGGAACCAATTCAGTCGACTGGATCCGGTACCA
AGGTCGGGCAGGAAGAGGGCCTATTTCCCATGATTCCTTCATATTTGCATATACGATACAAGGCTGTTAG
AGAGATAATTAGAATTAATTTGACTGTAAACACAAAGATATTAGTACAAAATACGTGACGTAGAAAGTAA
TAATTTCTTGGGTAGTTTGCAGTTTTAAAATTATGTTTTAAAATGGACTATCATATGCTTACCGTAACTT
GAAAGTATTTCGATTTCTTGGCTTTATATATCTTGTGGAAAGGACGAAACACCGCACTAACTTGCACGAC
TATGCGAACATAGTCGTGCAAGTTAGTGCTTTTTTCTAGACCCAGCTTTCTTGTACAAAGTTGGCATTAT
AAGAAAGCATTGCTTATCAATTTGTTGCAACGAACAGGTCACTATCAGTCAAAATAAAATCATTATTTGC
CATCCAGCTGATATCCCCTATAGTGAGTCGTATTACATGGTCATAGCTGTTTCCTGGCAGCTCTGGCCCG
TGTCTCAAAATCTCTGATGTTACATTGCACAAGATAAAAATATATCATCATGAACAATAAAACTGTCTGC
TTACATAAACAGTAATACAAGGGGTGTTATGAGCCATATTCAACGGGAAACGTCGAGGCCGCGATTAAAT
TCCAACATGGATGCTGATTTATATGGGTATAAATGGGCTCGCGATAATGTCGGGCAATCAGGTGCGACAA
TCTATCGCTT
